>Addgene plasmid #14687 | pcDNA3 barr1 flag | addgene partial sequence | sequence record 21242 | CMV-F 5'-CGCAAATGGGCGGTAGGCGTG-3'
AGCTCTCTGGCTACTAGAGAACCACTGCTTACTGGCTTATCGAAATTAATACGACTCACTATAGGGAGAC
CCAAGCTTGGTACCGAGCTCGGATCCACTAGTAACGGCCGCCAGTGTGCTGGAATTCTGCAGATCGGACC
ATGGGCGACAAAGGGACACGAGTGTTCAAGAAGGCAAGCCCCAATGGAAAGCTCACCGTCTACCTGGGAA
AGCGGGACTTTGTGGACCACATTGACCTGGTGGACCCCGTGGATGGCGTGGTCCTGGTGGATCCTGAGTA
TCTCAAAGAAAGGCGAGTCTACGTGACACTGACCTGCGCCTTCCGGTATGGCCGGGAAGACCTGGATGTC
TTGGGTCTGACTTTTCGCAAAGACCTGTTTGTGGCTAACGTGCAGTCCTTCCCACCGGCCCCTGAGGACA
AGAAGCCACTGACTCGGCTACAAGAGCGACTCATCAAGAAGCTGGGCGAGCATGCCTACCCCTTCACCTT
TGAGATCCCGCCAAACCTTCCGTGCTCAGTCACATTGCAACCTGGGCCTGAGGACACAGGGAAGGCCTGC
GGTGTGGATTATGAAGTGAAAGCCTTCTGTGCTGAGAACCTGGAGGAGAAGATCCACAAAAGGAATTCTG
TGCGGCTAGTCATCCGGAAGGTTCAATATGCCCCTGAGAGGCCTGGCCCTCAGCCCACGGCTGAGACCAC
CAGACAGTTCCTCATG
