[The description below was written by a language model from this plasmid's Addgene catalogue record.]
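Description:
pcDNA3 barr1 flag is a mammalian expression plasmid built on the commercial pcDNA3 backbone (about 5.4 kb without insert). It carries the rat (Rattus norvegicus) beta-arrestin 1 coding sequence, also known as arrestin 2 or Arrb1. The insert is roughly 1.3 kb, sits between EcoRI and XhoI sites that both remain intact, and is fused at its C terminus to a FLAG epitope tag. The plasmid is maintained in E. coli as a high-copy construct under ampicillin selection. A neomycin resistance marker allows G418 selection of transfected mammalian cells, so stable lines can be made as well as transient transfections.

The record does not list the promoter or provide a feature table. The pcDNA3 backbone is generally known to drive inserts from the CMV immediate-early promoter with a downstream polyadenylation signal. Its cloning site is flanked by T7 and SP6 promoter sequences, consistent with the T7 and SP6 sequencing primers given here. The FLAG tag lets the expressed beta-arrestin 1 be detected or immunoprecipitated with anti-FLAG antibodies, without needing an arrestin-specific reagent.

Beta-arrestin 1 is an adaptor protein that binds activated G protein-coupled receptors, contributing to their desensitization and scaffolding downstream signalling. The associated publication concerns beta-arrestin-dependent assembly of beta2 adrenergic receptor complexes with the Src protein kinase. This suggests the construct is used to overexpress tagged beta-arrestin 1 in cultured mammalian cells for co-immunoprecipitation, localization and receptor signalling studies.
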