Addgene plasmid #14687: pcDNA3 barr1 flag
Depositing lab: Robert Lefkowitz. Depositing organization: Duke University. Publication: Beta-arrestin-dependent formation of beta2 adrenergic receptor-Src protein kinase complexes. Luttrell LM, Ferguson SS, Daaka Y, Miller WE, Maudsley S, Della Rocca GJ, Lin F, Kawakatsu H, Owada K, Luttrell DK, Caron MG, Lefkowitz RJ. Science. 1999 Jan 29. 283(5402):655-61. 10.1126/science.283.5402.655 PubMed 9924018.
Backbone
  Vector backbone: pcDNA3
  Backbone manufacturer: Invitrogen
  Backbone size w/o insert (bp): 5400
  Vector type: Mammalian Expression
  Selectable markers: Neomycin (select with G418)
Growth in bacteria
  Bacterial resistance: Ampicillin, 100 μg/mL
  Growth temperature: 37°C
  Growth strain: DH5alpha
  Copy number: High Copy
Gene/Insert
  Gene/Insert name: beta arrestin 1 (alt names: arrestin 2; arrb1)
  Species: R. norvegicus (rat)
  Insert size (bp): 1300
  GenBank ID: NM_012910
  Entrez Gene: Arrb1 (a.k.a. BARRES)
  Tag / fusion protein: flag (C terminal on insert)
  Cloning method: Restriction Enzyme; 5′ cloning site EcoRI (not destroyed); 3′ cloning site XhoI (not destroyed)
  Sequencing primers: 5′ T7; 3′ SP6
Terms and licenses: Academic/Nonprofit Terms; Industry Terms: Not Available to Industry
How to cite: pcDNA3 barr1 flag was a gift from Robert Lefkowitz (Addgene plasmid # 14687 ; http://n2t.net/addgene:14687 ; RRID:Addgene_14687)
